>Addgene plasmid #68690 | pMpGWB425 | depositor full sequence | sequence record 122052 | pMpGWB425 sequence 14069 bps
TTTCACGCCCTTTTAAATATCCGATTATTCTAATAAACGCTCTTTTCTCTTAGGTTTACCCGCCAATATA
TCCTGTCAAACACTGATAGTTTAAACTGAAGGCGGGAAACGACAATCTGATCCAAGCTCAAGCTGCTCTA
GCATTCGCCATTCAGGCTGCGCAACTGTTGGGAAGGGCGATCGGTGCGGGCCTCTTCGCTATTACGCCAG
CTGGCGAAAGGGGGATGTGCTGCAAGGCGATTAAGTTGGGTAACGCCAGGGTTTTCCCAGTCACGACGTT
GTAAAACGACGGCCAGTGCCAAGCTTGCATGCCTGCAGGTCCCCAGATTAGCCTTTTCAATTTCAGAAAG
AATGCTAACCCACAGATGGTTAGAGAGGCTTACGCAGCAGGTCTCATCAAGACGATCTACCCGAGCAATA
ATCTCCAGGAAATCAAATACCTTCCCAAGAAGGTTAAAGATGCAGTCAAAAGATTCAGGACTAACTGCAT
CAAGAACACAGAGAAAGATATATTTCTCAAGATCAGAAGTACTATTCCAGTATGGACGATTCAAGGCTTG
CTTCACAAACCAAGGCAAGTAATAGAGATTGGAGTCTCTAAAAAGGTAGTTCCCACTGAATCAAAGGCCA
TGGAGTCAAAGATTCAAATAGAGGACCTAACAGAACTCGCCGTAAAGACTGGCGAACAGTTCATACAGAG
TCTCTTACGACTCAATGACAAGAAGAAAATCTTCGTCAACATGGTGGAGCACGACACACTTGTCTACTCC
AAAAATATCAAAGATACAGTCTCAGAAGACCAAAGGGCAATTGAGACTTTTCAACAAAGGGTAATATCCG
GAAACCTCCTCGGATTCCATTGCCCAGCTATCTGTCACTTTATTGTGAAGATAGTGGAAAAGGAAGGTGG
CTCCTACAAATGCCATCATTGCGATAAAGGAAAGGCCATCGTTGAAGATGCCTCTGCCGACAGTGGTCCC
AAAGATGGACCCCCACCCACGAGGAGCATCGTGGAAAAAGAAGACGTTCCAACCACGTCTTCAAAGCAAG
TGGATTGATGTGATATCTCCACTGACGTAAGGGATGACGCACAATCCCACTATCCTTCGCAAGACCCTTC
CTCTATATAAGGAAGTTCATTTCATTTGGAGAGAACACGGGGGACTCTAGAGTTATCAACAAGTTTGTAC
AAAAAAGCTGAACGAGAAACGTAAAATGATATAAATATCAATATATTAAATTAGATTTTGCATAAAAAAC
AGACTACATAATACTGTAAAACACAACATATCCAGTCACTATGGCGGCCCCTCGAGGGGCCGCATTAGGC
ACCCCAGGCTTTACACTTTATGCTTCCGGCTCGTATAATGTGTGGATTTTGAGTTAGGATCCGTCGAGAT
TTTCAGGAGCTAAGGAAGCTAAAATGGAGAAAAAAATCACTGGATATACCACCGTTGATATATCCCAATG
GCATCGTAAAGAACATTTTGAGGCATTTCAGTCAGTTGCTCAATGTACCTATAACCAGACCGTTCAGCTG
GATATTACGGCCTTTTTAAAGACCGTAAAGAAAAATAAGCACAAGTTTTATCCGGCCTTTATTCACATTC
TTGCCCGCCTGATGAATGCTCATCCGGAATTCCGTATGGCAATGAAAGACGGTGAGCTGGTGATATGGGA
TAGTGTTCACCCTTGTTACACCGTTTTCCATGAGCAAACTGAAACGTTTTCATCGCTCTGGAGTGAATAC
CACGACGATTTCCGGCAGTTTCTACACATATATTCGCAAGATGTGGCGTGTTACGGTGAAAACCTGGCCT
ATTTCCCTAAAGGGTTTATTGAGAATATGTTTTTCGTCTCAGCCAATCCCTGGGTGAGTTTCACCAGTTT
TGATTTAAACGTGGCCAATATGGACAACTTCTTCGCCCCCGTTTTCACCATGGGCAAATATTATACGCAA
GGCGACAAGGTGCTGATGCCGCTGGCGATTCAGGTTCATCATGCCGTTTGTGATGGCTTCCATGTCGGCA
GAATGCTTAATGAATTACAACAGTACTGCGATGAGTGGCAGGGCGGGGCGTAAAGATCTGGATCCGGCTT
ACTAAAAGCCAGATAACAGTATGCGTATTTGCGCGCTGATTTTTGCGGTATAAGAATATATACTGATATG
TATACCCGAAGTATGTCAAAAAGAGGTATGCTATGAAGCAGCGTATTACAGTGACAGTTGACAGCGACAG
CTATCAGTTGCTCAAGGCATATATGATGTCAATATCTCCGGTCTGGTAAGCACAACCATGCAGAATGAAG
CCCGTCGTCTGCGTGCCGAACGCTGGAAAGCGGAAAATCAGGAAGGGATGGCTGAGGTCGCCCGGTTTAT
TGAAATGAACGGCTCTTTTGCTGACGAGAACAGGGGCTGGTGAAATGCAGTTTAAGGTTTACACCTATAA
AAGAGAGAGCCGTTATCGTCTGTTTGTGGATGTACAGAGTGATATTATTGACACGCCCGGGCGACGGATG
GTGATCCCCCTGGCCAGTGCACGTCTGCTGTCAGATAAAGTCCCCCGTGAACTTTACCCGGTGGTGCATA
TCGGGGATGAAAGCTGGCGCATGATGACCACCGATATGGCCAGTGTGCCGGTCTCCGTTATCGGGGAAGA
AGTGGCTGATCTCAGCCACCGCGAAAATGACATCAAAAACGCCATTAACCTGATGTTCTGGGGAATATAA
ATGTCAGGCTCCCTTATACACAGCCAGTCTGCAGGTCGACCATAGTGACTGGATATGTTGTGTTTTACAG
TATTATGTAGTCTGTTTTTTATGCAAAATCTAATTTAATATATTGATATTTATATCATTTTACGTTTCTC
GTTCAGCTTTCTTGTACAAAGTGGTTGATAACAGCGCTGGAGGCTCCGGTGGGAGCATGGTGAGCAAGGG
CGAGGAGCTGTTCACCGGGGTGGTGCCCATCCTGGTCGAGCTGGACGGCGACGTAAACGGCCACAAGTTC
AGCGTGTCCGGCGAGGGCGAGGGCGATGCCACCTACGGCAAGCTGACCCTGAAGTTCATCTGCACCACCG
GCAAGCTGCCCGTGCCCTGGCCCACCCTCGTGACCACCTTCGGCTACGGCCTGATGTGCTTCGCCCGCTA
CCCCGACCACATGAAGCAGCACGACTTCTTCAAGTCCGCCATGCCCGAAGGCTACGTCCAGGAGCGCACC
ATCTTCTTCAAGGACGACGGCAACTACAAGACCCGCGCCGAGGTGAAGTTCGAGGGCGACACCCTGGTGA
ACCGCATCGAGCTGAAGGGCATCGACTTCAAGGAGGACGGCAACATCCTGGGGCACAAGCTGGAGTACAA
CTACAACAGCCACAACGTCTATATCATGGCCGACAAGCAGAAGAACGGCATCAAGGTGAACTTCAAGATC
CGCCACAACATCGAGGACGGCAGCGTGCAGCTCGCCGACCACTACCAGCAGAACACCCCCATCGGCGACG
GCCCCGTGCTGCTGCCCGACAACCACTACCTGAGCTACCAGTCCGCCCTGAGCAAAGACCCCAACGAGAA
GCGCGATCACATGGTCCTGCTGGAGTTCGTGACCGCCGCCGGGATCACTCTCGGCATGGACGAGCTGTAC
AAGGCTGGAGGCTCCGGTGGGAGCATGGTGAGCAAGGGCGAGGAGCTGTTCACCGGGGTGGTGCCCATCC
TGGTCGAGCTGGACGGCGACGTAAACGGCCACAAGTTCAGCGTGTCCGGCGAGGGCGAGGGCGATGCCAC
CTACGGCAAGCTGACCCTGAAGTTCATCTGCACCACCGGCAAGCTGCCCGTGCCCTGGCCCACCCTCGTG
ACCACCTTCGGCTACGGCCTGATGTGCTTCGCCCGCTACCCCGACCACATGAAGCAGCACGACTTCTTCA
AGTCCGCCATGCCCGAAGGCTACGTCCAGGAGCGCACCATCTTCTTCAAGGACGACGGCAACTACAAGAC
CCGCGCCGAGGTGAAGTTCGAGGGCGACACCCTGGTGAACCGCATCGAGCTGAAGGGCATCGACTTCAAG
GAGGACGGCAACATCCTGGGGCACAAGCTGGAGTACAACTACAACAGCCACAACGTCTATATCATGGCCG
ACAAGCAGAAGAACGGCATCAAGGTGAACTTCAAGATCCGCCACAACATCGAGGACGGCAGCGTGCAGCT
CGCCGACCACTACCAGCAGAACACCCCCATCGGCGACGGCCCCGTGCTGCTGCCCGACAACCACTACCTG
AGCTACCAGTCCGCCCTGAGCAAAGACCCCAACGAGAAGCGCGATCACATGGTCCTGCTGGAGTTCGTGA
CCGCCGCCGGGATCACTCTCGGCATGGACGAGCTGTACAAGGCTGGAGGCTCCGGTGGGAGCATGGTGAG
CAAGGGCGAGGAGCTGTTCACCGGGGTGGTGCCCATCCTGGTCGAGCTGGACGGCGACGTAAACGGCCAC
AAGTTCAGCGTGTCCGGCGAGGGCGAGGGCGATGCCACCTACGGCAAGCTGACCCTGAAGTTCATCTGCA
CCACCGGCAAGCTGCCCGTGCCCTGGCCCACCCTCGTGACCACCTTCGGCTACGGCCTGATGTGCTTCGC
CCGCTACCCCGACCACATGAAGCAGCACGACTTCTTCAAGTCCGCCATGCCCGAAGGCTACGTCCAGGAG
CGCACCATCTTCTTCAAGGACGACGGCAACTACAAGACCCGCGCCGAGGTGAAGTTCGAGGGCGACACCC
TGGTGAACCGCATCGAGCTGAAGGGCATCGACTTCAAGGAGGACGGCAACATCCTGGGGCACAAGCTGGA
GTACAACTACAACAGCCACAACGTCTATATCATGGCCGACAAGCAGAAGAACGGCATCAAGGTGAACTTC
AAGATCCGCCACAACATCGAGGACGGCAGCGTGCAGCTCGCCGACCACTACCAGCAGAACACCCCCATCG
GCGACGGCCCCGTGCTGCTGCCCGACAACCACTACCTGAGCTACCAGTCCGCCCTGAGCAAAGACCCCAA
CGAGAAGCGCGATCACATGGTCCTGCTGGAGTTCGTGACCGCCGCCGGGATCACTCTCGGCATGGACGAG
CTGTACAAGTAAGCTTAGAGCTCGAATTTCCCCGATCGTTCAAACATTTGGCAATAAAGTTTCTTAAGAT
TGAATCCTGTTGCCGGTCTTGCGATGATTATCATATAATTTCTGTTGAATTACGTTAAGCATGTAATAAT
TAACATGTAATGCATGACGTTATTTATGAGATGGGTTTTTATGATTAGAGTCCCGCAATTATACATTTAA
TACGCGATAGAAAACAAAATATAGCGCGCAAACTAGGATAAATTATCGCGCGCGGTGTCATCTATGTTAC
TAGATCGGGAATTGGTTCCGGAACCAATTCGTAATCATGGTCATAGCTGTTTCCTGTGTGAAATTGTTAT
CCGCTCACAATTCCACACAACATACGAGCCGGAAGCATAAAGTGTAAAGCCTGGGGTGCCTAATGAGTGA
GCTAACTCACATTAGGCTGAATTAGGCGCGCCTATTTCTGAATTCAACACATTGCGGACGTTTTTAATGT
ACTGAATTAACGCCGAATTAATTCGGGGGATCTGGATTTTAGTACTGGATTTTGGTTTTAGGAATTAGAA
ATTTTATTGATAGAAGTATTTTACAAATACAAATACATACTAAGGGTTTCTTATATGCTCAACACATGAG
CGAAACCCTATAGGAACCCTAATTCCCTTATCTGGGAACTACTCACACATTATTATGGAGAAACTCGAGC
TTGTCGATCGACTCTAGCTAGAGGATCGATCCGAACCCCAGAGTCCCGCTCAGAAGAACTCGTCAAGAAG
GCGATAGAAGGCGATGCGCTGCGAATCGGGAGCGGCGATACCGTAAAGCACGAGGAAGCGGTCAGCCCAT
TCGCCGCCAAGCTCTTCAGCAATATCACGGGTAGCCAACGCTATGTCCTGATAGCGGTCCGCCACACCCA
GCCGGCCACAGTCGATGAATCCAGAAAAGCGGCCATTTTCCACCATGATATTCGGCAAGCAGGCATCGCC
ATGTGTCACGACGAGATCCTCGCCGTCGGGCATGCGCGCCTTGAGCCTGGCGAACAGTTCGGCTGGCGCG
AGCCCCTGATGCTCTTCGTCCAGATCATCCTGATCGACAAGACCGGCTTCCATCCGAGTACGTGCTCGCT
CGATGCGATGTTTCGCTTGGTGGTCGAATGGGCAGGTAGCCGGATCAAGCGTATGCAGCCGCCGCATTGC
ATCAGCCATGATGGATACTTTCTCGGCAGGAGCAAGGTGAGATGACAGGAGATCCTGCCCCGGCACTTCG
CCCAATAGCAGCCAGTCCCTTCCCGCTTCAGTGACAACGTCGAGCACAGCTGCGCAAGGAACGCCCGTCG
TGGCCAGCCACGATAGCCGCGCTGCCTCGTCCTGGAGTTCATTCAGGGCACCGGACAGGTCGGTCTTGAC
AAAAAGAACCGGGCGCCCCTGCGCTGACAGCCGGAACACGGCGGCATCAGAGCAGCCGATTGTCTGTTGT
GCCCAGTCATAGCCGAATAGCCTCTCCACCCAAGCGGCCGGAGAACCTGCGTGCAATCCATCTTGTTCAA
TCCCCATGGTCGATCGACAGATCTGCGAAAGCTCGAGAGAGATAGATTTGTAGAGAGAGACTGGTGATTT
CAGCGTGTCCTCTCCAAATGAAATGAACTTCCTTATATAGAGGAAGGGTCTTGCGAAGGATAGTGGGATT
GTGCGTCATCCCTTACGTCAGTGGAGATATCACATCAATCCACTTGCTTTGAAGACGTGGTTGGAACGTC
TTCTTTTTCCACGATGCTCCTCGTGGGTGGGGGTCCATCTTTGGGACCACTGTCGGCAGAGGCATCTTGA
ACGATAGCCTTTCCTTTATCGCAATGATGGCATTTGTAGGTGCCACCTTCCTTTTCTACTGTCCTTTTGA
TGAAGTGACAGATAGCTGGGCAATGGAATCCGAGGAGGTTTCCCGATATTACCCTTTGTTGAAAAGTCTC
AATAGCCCTTTGGTCTTCTGAGACTGTATCTTTGATATTCTTGGAGTAGACGAGAGTGTCGTGCTCCACC
ATGTTCACATCAATCCACTTGCTTTGAAGACGTGGTTGGAACGTCTTCTTTTTCCACGATGCTCCTCGTG
GGTGGGGGTCCATCTTTGGGACCACTGTCGGCAGAGGCATCTTGAACGATAGCCTTTCCTTTATCGCAAT
GATGGCATTTGTAGGTGCCACCTTCCTTTTCTACTGTCCTTTTGATGAAGTGACAGATAGCTGGGCAATG
GAATCCGAGGAGGTTTCCCGATATTACCCTTTGTTGAAAAGTCTCAATAGCCCTTTGGTCTTCTGAGACT
GTATCTTTGATATTCTTGGAGTAGACGAGAGTGTCGTGCTCCACCATGTTGGCAAGCTGCTCTAGCCAAT
ACGCAAACCGAATTCAGAAATAAATTCAGCCTAATTCGGCGTTAATTCAGTACATTAAAAACGTCCGCAA
TGTGTTATTAAGTTGTCTAAGCGTCAATTTGTTTACACCACAATATATCCTGCCACCAGCCAGCCAACAG
CTCCCCGACCGGCAGCTCGGCACAAAATCACCACTCGATACAGGCAGCCCATCAGTCCGGGACGGCGTCA
GCGGGAGAGCCGTTGTAAGGCGGCAGACTTTGCTCATGTTACCGATGCTATTCGGAAGAACGGCAACTAA
GCTGCCGGGTTTGAAACACGGATGATCTCGCGGAGGGTAGCATGTTGATTGTAACGATGACAGAGCGTTG
CTGCCTGTGATCAATTCGGGCACGAACCCAGTGGACATAAGCCTGTTCGGTTCGTAAGCTGTAATGCAAG
TAGCGTATGCGCTCACGCAACTGGTCCAGAACCTTGACCGAACGCAGCGGTGGTAACGGCGCAGTGGCGG
TTTTCATGGCTTGTTATGACTGTTTTTTTGGGGTACAGTCTATGCCTCGGGCATCCAAGCAGCAAGCGCG
TTACGCCGTGGGTCGATGTTTGATGTTATGGAGCAGCAACGATGTTACGCAGCAGGGCAGTCGCCCTAAA
ACAAAGTTAAACATCATGGGGGAAGCGGTGATCGCCGAAGTATCGACTCAACTATCAGAGGTAGTTGGCG
TCATCGAGCGCCATCTCGAACCGACGTTGCTGGCCGTACATTTGTACGGCTCCGCAGTGGATGGCGGCCT
GAAGCCACACAGTGATATTGATTTGCTGGTTACGGTGACCGTAAGGCTTGATGAAACAACGCGGCGAGCT
TTGATCAACGACCTTTTGGAAACTTCGGCTTCCCCTGGAGAGAGCGAGATTCTCCGCGCTGTAGAAGTCA
CCATTGTTGTGCACGACGACATCATTCCGTGGCGTTATCCAGCTAAGCGCGAACTGCAATTTGGAGAATG
GCAGCGCAATGACATTCTTGCAGGTATCTTCGAGCCAGCCACGATCGACATTGATCTGGCTATCTTGCTG
ACAAAAGCAAGAGAACATAGCGTTGCCTTGGTAGGTCCAGCGGCGGAGGAACTCTTTGATCCGGTTCCTG
AACAGGATCTATTTGAGGCGCTAAATGAAACCTTAACGCTATGGAACTCGCCGCCCGACTGGGCTGGCGA
TGAGCGAAATGTAGTGCTTACGTTGTCCCGCATTTGGTACAGCGCAGTAACCGGCAAAATCGCGCCGAAG
GATGTCGCTGCCGACTGGGCAATGGAGCGCCTGCCGGCCCAGTATCAGCCCGTCATACTTGAAGCTAGAC
AGGCTTATCTTGGACAAGAAGAAGATCGCTTGGCCTCGCGCGCAGATCAGTTGGAAGAATTTGTCCACTA
CGTGAAAGGCGAGATCACCAAGGTAGTCGGCAAATAATGTCTAGCTAGAAATTCGTTCAAGCCGACGCCG
CTTCGCGGCGCGGCTTAACTCAAGCGTTAGATGCACTAAGCACATAATTGCTCACAGCCAAACTATCAGG
TCAAGTCTGCTTTTATTATTTTTAAGCGTGCATAATAAGCCCTACACAAATTGGGAGATATATCATGCAT
GACCAAAATCCCTTAACGTGAGTTTTCGTTCCACTGAGCGTCAGACCCCGTAGAAAAGATCAAAGGATCT
TCTTGAGATCCTTTTTTTCTGCGCGTAATCTGCTGCTTGCAAACAAAAAAACCACCGCTACCAGCGGTGG
TTTGTTTGCCGGATCAAGAGCTACCAACTCTTTTTCCGAAGGTAACTGGCTTCAGCAGAGCGCAGATACC
AAATACTGTCCTTCTAGTGTAGCCGTAGTTAGGCCACCACTTCAAGAACTCTGTAGCACCGCCTACATAC
CTCGCTCTGCTAATCCTGTTACCAGTGGCTGCTGCCAGTGGCGATAAGTCGTGTCTTACCGGGTTGGACT
CAAGACGATAGTTACCGGATAAGGCGCAGCGGTCGGGCTGAACGGGGGGTTCGTGCACACAGCCCAGCTT
GGAGCGAACGACCTACACCGAACTGAGATACCTACAGCGTGAGCTATGAGAAAGCGCCACGCTTCCCGAA
GGGAGAAAGGCGGACAGGTATCCGGTAAGCGGCAGGGTCGGAACAGGAGAGCGCACGAGGGAGCTTCCAG
GGGGAAACGCCTGGTATCTTTATAGTCCTGTCGGGTTTCGCCACCTCTGACTTGAGCGTCGATTTTTGTG
ATGCTCGTCAGGGGGGCGGAGCCTATGGAAAAACGCCAGCAACGCGGCCTTTTTACGGTTCCTGGCCTTT
TGCTGGCCTTTTGCTCACATGTTCTTTCCTGCGTTATCCCCTGATTCTGTGGATAACCGTATTACCGCCT
TTGAGTGAGCTGATACCGCTCGCCGCAGCCGAACGACCGAGCGCAGCGAGTCAGTGAGCGAGGAAGCGGA
AGAGCGCCTGATGCGGTATTTTCTCCTTACGCATCTGTGCGGTATTTCACACCGCATATGGTGCACTCTC
AGTACAATCTGCTCTGATGCCGCATAGTTAAGCCAGTATACACTCCGCTATCGCTACGTGACTGGGTCAT
GGCTGCGCCCCGACACCCGCCAACACCCGCTGACGCGCCCTGACGGGCTTGTCTGCTCCCGGCATCCGCT
TACAGACAAGCTGTGACCGTCTCCGGGAGCTGCATGTGTCAGAGGTTTTCACCGTCATCACCGAAACGCG
CGAGGCAGGGTGCCTTGATGTGGGCGCCGGCGGTCGAGTGGCGACGGCGCGGCTTGTCCGCGCCCTGGTA
GATTGCCTGGCCGTAGGCCAGCCATTTTTGAGCGGCCAGCGGCCGCGATAGGCCGACGCGAAGCGGCGGG
GCGTAGGGAGCGCAGCGACCGAAGGGTAGGCGCTTTTTGCAGCTCTTCGGCTGTGCGCTGGCCAGACAGT
TATGCACAGGCCAGGCGGGTTTTAAGAGTTTTAATAAGTTTTAAAGAGTTTTAGGCGGAAAAATCGCCTT
TTTTCTCTTTTATATCAGTCACTTACATGTGTGACCGGTTCCCAATGTACGGCTTTGGGTTCCCAATGTA
CGGGTTCCGGTTCCCAATGTACGGCTTTGGGTTCCCAATGTACGTGCTATCCACAGGAAAGAGACCTTTT
CGACCTTTTTCCCCTGCTAGGGCAATTTGCCCTAGCATCTGCTCCGTACATTAGGAACCGGCGGATGCTT
CGCCCTCGATCAGGTTGCGGTAGCGCATGACTAGGATCGGGCCAGCCTGCCCCGCCTCCTCCTTCAAATC
GTACTCCGGCAGGTCATTTGACCCGATCAGCTTGCGCACGGTGAAACAGAACTTCTTGAACTCTCCGGCG
CTGCCACTGCGTTCGTAGATCGTCTTGAACAACCATCTGGCTTCTGCCTTGCCTGCGGCGCGGCGTGCCA
GGCGGTAGAGAAAACGGCCGATGCCGGGATCGATCAAAAAGTAATCGGGGTGAACCGTCAGCACGTCCGG
GTTCTTGCCTTCTGTGATCTCGCGGTACATCCAATCAGCTAGCTCGATCTCGATGTACTCCGGCCGCCCG
GTTTCGCTCTTTACGATCTTGTAGCGGCTAATCAAGGCTTCACCCTCGGATACCGTCACCAGGCGGCCGT
TCTTGGCCTTCTTCGTACGCTGCATGGCAACGTGCGTGGTGTTTAACCGAATGCAGGTTTCTACCAGGTC
GTCTTTCTGCTTTCCGCCATCGGCTCGCCGGCAGAACTTGAGTACGTCCGCAACGTGTGGACGGAACACG
CGGCCGGGCTTGTCTCCCTTCCCTTCCCGGTATCGGTTCATGGATTCGGTTAGATGGGAAACCGCCATCA
GTACCAGGTCGTAATCCCACACACTGGCCATGCCGGCCGGCCCTGCGGAAACCTCTACGTGCCCGTCTGG
AAGCTCGTAGCGGATCACCTCGCCAGCTCGTCGGTCACGCTTCGACAGACGGAAAACGGCCACGTCCATG
ATGCTGCGACTATCGCGGGTGCCCACGTCATAGAGCATCGGAACGAAAAAATCTGGTTGCTCGTCGCCCT
TGGGCGGCTTCCTAATCGACGGCGCACCGGCTGCCGGCGGTTGCCGGGATTCTTTGCGGATTCGATCAGC
GGCCGCTTGCCACGATTCACCGGGGCGTGCTTCTGCCTCGATGCGTTGCCGCTGGGCGGCCTGCGCGGCC
TTCAACTTCTCCACCAGGTCATCACCCAGCGCCGCGCCGATTTGTACCGGGCCGGATGGTTTGCGACCGC
TCACGCCGATTCCTCGGGCTTGGGGGTTCCAGTGCCATTGCAGGGCCGGCAGACAACCCAGCCGCTTACG
CCTGGCCAACCGCCCGTTCCTCCACACATGGGGCATTCCACGGCGTCGGTGCCTGGTTGTTCTTGATTTT
CCATGCCGCCTCCTTTAGCCGCTAAAATTCATCTACTCATTTATTCATTTGCTCATTTACTCTGGTAGCT
GCGCGATGTATTCAGATAGCAGCTCGGTAATGGTCTTGCCTTGGCGTACCGCGTACATCTTCAGCTTGGT
GTGATCCTCCGCCGGCAACTGAAAGTTGACCCGCTTCATGGCTGGCGTGTCTGCCAGGCTGGCCAACGTT
GCAGCCTTGCTGCTGCGTGCGCTCGGACGGCCGGCACTTAGCGTGTTTGTGCTTTTGCTCATTTTCTCTT
TACCTCATTAACTCAAATGAGTTTTGATTTAATTTCAGCGGCCAGCGCCTGGACCTCGCGGGCAGCGTCG
CCCTCGGGTTCTGATTCAAGAACGGTTGTGCCGGCGGCGGCAGTGCCTGGGTAGCTCACGCGCTGCGTGA
TACGGGACTCAAGAATGGGCAGCTCGTACCCGGCCAGCGCCTCGGCAACCTCACCGCCGATGCGCGTGCC
TTTGATCGCCCGCGACACGACAAAGGCCGCTTGTAGCCTTCCATCCGTGACCTCAATGCGCTGCTTAACC
AGCTCCACCAGGTCGGCGGTGGCCCATATGTCGTAAGGGCTTGGCTGCACCGGAATCAGCACGAAGTCGG
CTGCCTTGATCGCGGACACAGCCAAGTCCGCCGCCTGGGGCGCTCCGTCGATCACTACGAAGTCGCGCCG
GCCGATGGCCTTCACGTCGCGGTCAATCGTCGGGCGGTCGATGCCGACAACGGTTAGCGGTTGATCTTCC
CGCACGGCCGCCCAATCGCGGGCACTGCCCTGGGGATCGGAATCGACTAACAGAACATCGGCCCCGGCGA
GTTGCAGGGCGCGGGCTAGATGGGTTGCGATGGTCGTCTTGCCTGACCCGCCTTTCTGGTTAAGTACAGC
GATAACCTTCATGCGTTCCCCTTGCGTATTTGTTTATTTACTCATCGCATCATATACGCAGCGACCGCAT
GACGCAAGCTGTTTTACTCAAATACACATCACCTTTTTAGACGGCGGCGCTCGGTTTCTTCAGCGGCCAA
GCTGGCCGGCCAGGCCGCCAGCTTGGCATCAGACAAACCGGCCAGGATTTCATGCAGCCGCACGGTTGAG
ACGTGCGCGGGCGGCTCGAACACGTACCCGGCCGCGATCATCTCCGCCTCGATCTCTTCGGTAATGAAAA
ACGGTTCGTCCTGGCCGTCCTGGTGCGGTTTCATGCTTGTTCCTCTTGGCGTTCATTCTCGGCGGCCGCC
AGGGCGTCGGCCTCGGTCAATGCGTCCTCACGGAAGGCACCGCGCCGCCTGGCCTCGGTGGGCGTCACTT
CCTCGCTGCGCTCAAGTGCGCGGTACAGGGTCGAGCGATGCACGCCAAGCAGTGCAGCCGCCTCTTTCAC
GGTGCGGCCTTCCTGGTCGATCAGCTCGCGGGCGTGCGCGATCTGTGCCGGGGTGAGGGTAGGGCGGGGG
CCAAACTTCACGCCTCGGGCCTTGGCGGCCTCGCGCCCGCTCCGGGTGCGGTCGATGATTAGGGAACGCT
CGAACTCGGCAATGCCGGCGAACACGGTCAACACCATGCGGCCGGCCGGCGTGGTGGTGTCGGCCCACGG
CTCTGCCAGGCTACGCAGGCCCGCGCCGGCCTCCTGGATGCGCTCGGCAATGTCCAGTAGGTCGCGGGTG
CTGCGGGCCAGGCGGTCTAGCCTGGTCACTGTCACAACGTCGCCAGGGCGTAGGTGGTCAAGCATCCTGG
CCAGCTCCGGGCGGTCGCGCCTGGTGCCGGTGATCTTCTCGGAAAACAGCTTGGTGCAGCCGGCCGCGTG
CAGTTCGGCCCGTTGGTTGGTCAAGTCCTGGTCGTCGGTGCTGACGCGGGCATAGCCCAGCAGGCCAGCG
GCGGCGCTCTTGTTCATGGCGTAATGTCTCCGGTTCTAGTCGCAAGTATTCTACTTTATGCGACTAAAAC
ACGCGACAAGAAAACGCCAGGAAAAGGGCAGGGCGGCAGCCTGTCGCGTAACTTAGGACTTGTGCGACAT
GTCGTTTTCAGAAGACGGCTGCACTGAACGTCAGAAGCCGACTGCACTATAGCAGCGGAGGGGTTGGATC
AAAGTACTTTGATCCCGAGGGGAACCCTGTGGTTGGCATGCACATACAAATGGACGAACGGATAAACCT
Features (pLannotate 1.2.2; 32 found; start..end, strand, type, name):
     54..78      -  misc_feature   RB T-DNA repeat: right border repeat from nopaline C58 T-DNA
    144..298     -  CDS            lacZα (fragment): LacZα fragment of β-galactosidase; lacZ fragment
    301..321     -  misc_feature   MCS (fragment): pUC18/19 multiple cloning site
    812..1153    +  promoter       CaMV 35S promoter: strong constitutive promoter from cauliflower mosaic virus
   1179..1303    +  protein_bind   attR1: mutant version of attR; recombination site for the Gateway® LR reaction LR Clonase™
   1340..1370    +  promoter       lac UV5 promoter: E. coli lac promoter with an "up" mutation
   1394..1423    +  promoter       cat promoter (fragment): promoter of the E. coli cat gene encoding chloramphenicol acetyltransferase
   1424..2083    +  CDS            CmR: chloramphenicol acetyltransferase; cat; confers resistance to chloramphenicol
   2262..2420    +  CDS            ccdA (fragment): CCDA_ECO57 - Also known as H, letA. Experimental evidence at protein level: Swiss-Prot protein existence level 1. Antitoxin component of a type II toxin-antitoxin (TA) system which inhibits the post-segregational killing (PSK) of plasmid-free cells, also referred to as a plasmid addiction system. Binds to and blocks the activity of CcdB; will also remove bound CcdB protein from the CcdB-GyrA complex by forming a CcdA-CcdB complex, a process termed rejuvenation. Functions as a transcriptional corepressor for the ccdAB operon, repression also requires CcdB (By similarity). From Escherichia coli
   2425..2730    +  CDS            ccdB: CcdB, a bacterial toxin that poisons DNA gyrase; ccdB; Plasmids containing the ccdB gene cannot be propagated in standard E. coli strains.
   2771..2895    -  protein_bind   attR2: mutant version of attR; recombination site for the Gateway® LR reaction LR Clonase™
   2927..3643    +  CDS            Citrine: Citrine is a basic (constitutively fluorescent) yellow fluorescent protein published in 2001, derived from Aequorea victoria. It has moderate acid sensitivity.
   3665..4381    +  CDS            Citrine: Citrine is a basic (constitutively fluorescent) yellow fluorescent protein published in 2001, derived from Aequorea victoria. It has moderate acid sensitivity.
   4403..5119    +  CDS            Citrine: Citrine is a basic (constitutively fluorescent) yellow fluorescent protein published in 2001, derived from Aequorea victoria. It has moderate acid sensitivity.
   5144..5396    +  terminator     NOS terminator: nopaline synthase terminator and poly(A) signal
   5452..5474    -  protein_bind   lac operator (fragment): The lac repressor binds to the lac operator to inhibit transcription in E. coli. This inhibition can be relieved by adding lactose or isopropyl-β-D-thiogalactopyranoside (IPTG). lac repressor encoded by lacI
   5478..5508    -  promoter       lac promoter: promoter for the E. coli lac operon
   5523..5544    -  protein_bind   CAP binding site: CAP binding activates transcription in the presence of cAMP. E. coli catabolite activator protein
   5629..5803    -  polyA_signal   CaMV poly(A) signal: cauliflower mosaic virus polyadenylation signal
   5860..6652    -  CDS            NeoR/KanR (fragment): aminoglycoside phosphotransferase from Tn5; aph(3')-II (or nptII); confers resistance to neomycin, kanamycin, and G418 (Geneticin®)
   6720..7396    -  promoter       CaMV 35S promoter (enhanced): cauliflower mosaic virus 35S promoter with a duplicated enhancer region
   7591..7615    -  misc_feature   LB T-DNA repeat: left border repeat from nopaline C58 T-DNA
   7874..7897    +  promoter       Pc promoter (fragment): intI1 (promoter lies within the coding sequence); class 1 integron promoter
   8073..8129    +  CDS            GmR (fragment): gentamycin acetyltransferase; aacC1; confers resistance to gentamycin
   8140..8927    +  CDS            SmR (fragment): aminoglycoside adenylyltransferase (Murphy, 1985); aadA; confers resistance to spectinomycin and streptomycin
   9173..9761    +  rep_origin     ori: high-copy-number ColE1/pMB1/pBR322/pUC origin of replication
   9947..10087   -  misc_feature   bom: basis of mobility region from pBR322
  10189..10228   -  CDS            rop (fragment): Rop protein, which maintains plasmids at low copy number; rop
  10431..10625   -  rep_origin     pVS1 oriV: origin of replication for the Pseudomonas plasmid pVS1 (Heeb et al., 2000)
  10691..11764   -  CDS            pVS1 RepA: replication protein from the Pseudomonas plasmid pVS1 (Heeb et al., 2000)
  12193..12822   -  CDS            pVS1 StaA: stability protein from the Pseudomonas plasmid pVS1 (Heeb et al., 2000)
  13382..13783   -  CDS            Y4CG_SINFN (fragment): Protein inferred from homology: Swiss-Prot protein existence level 3. From Sinorhizobium fredii (strain NBRC 101917 / NGR234).
