[The description below was written by a language model from this plasmid's Addgene catalogue record and pLannotate feature annotations shown in this document.]
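Description:
pMpGWB425 is an empty Gateway destination binary vector for Agrobacterium-mediated plant transformation, built on the pMpGWB400 backbone and designed mainly for the liverwort Marchantia polymorpha, although it can be used in other plants. The full sequence record is about 14.1 kb. Outside the T-DNA, the plasmid carries a ColE1/pBR322-type origin with the bom region for high-copy replication in E. coli. The pVS1 oriV, RepA and StaA functions provide replication and stable maintenance in Agrobacterium. An aadA gene confers bacterial spectinomycin/streptomycin resistance. Because the unrecombined Gateway cassette contains the gyrase toxin gene ccdB along with a chloramphenicol resistance gene, the empty vector is grown in a ccdB-tolerant strain (DB3.1) under chloramphenicol plus spectinomycin selection.

Two expression units lie between the nopaline-type right and left T-DNA border repeats. In the first, a CaMV 35S promoter drives the attR1–CmR–ccdB–attR2 cassette, which is followed by three tandem copies of the yellow fluorescent protein Citrine and a NOS terminator. An LR recombination with an entry clone replaces the CmR/ccdB segment with the gene of interest. If the entry clone's open reading frame is in frame and lacks a stop codon, the product is a constitutively expressed fusion carrying a C-terminal 3xCitrine tag. The triple repeat would be expected to give a brighter signal than a single fluorescent protein, which helps in imaging protein localisation or accumulation. The second unit, in the opposite orientation, places nptII under an enhanced 35S promoter with a CaMV polyadenylation signal and allows G418 selection of transformed plants. The vector belongs to a series offering four alternative plant selection markers.
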