Addgene plasmid #68690: pMpGWB425
Purpose: (Empty Backbone) Gateway binary vector designed for transgenic research with Marchantia polymorpha as well as other plants
Depositing lab: Takayuki Kohchi. Depositing organization: Kyoto University, Graduate School of Biostudies. Publication: Development of Gateway Binary Vector Series with Four Different Selection Markers for the Liverwort Marchantia polymorpha. Ishizaki K, Nishihama R, Ueda M, Inoue K, Ishida S, Nishimura Y, Shikanai T, Kohchi T. PLoS One. 2015 Sep 25;10(9):e0138876. doi: 10.1371/journal.pone.0138876. eCollection 2015. PONE-D-15-25288 PubMed 26406247.
Backbone
  Vector backbone: pMpGWB400
  Backbone manufacturer: Kohchi Lab., Kyoto University
  Backbone size (bp): 9287
  Modifications to backbone: CaMV 35S promoter and coding sequence for triple repeats of Citrine (3xCitrine) are cloned upstream and downstream of the Gateway cassette, respectively.
  Vector type: Plant Expression
  Promoter: Cauliflower mosaic virus 35S promoter
  Selectable markers: Neomycin (select with G418)
  Tag / fusion protein: Triple repeats of Citrine (3xCitrine) (C terminal on insert)
Growth in bacteria
  Bacterial resistance: Chloramphenicol and Spectinomycin, 25 & 50 μg/mL
  Growth temperature: 37°C
  Growth strain: DB3.1
  Copy number: High Copy
Gene/Insert
  Cloning method: Gateway Cloning
Resource information
  A portion of this plasmid was derived from a plasmid made by: The Gateway cassette was provided by Tsuyoshi Nakagawa at Shimane University, Japan.
Terms and licenses: Academic/Nonprofit Terms; Industry Terms: Not Available to Industry
How to cite: pMpGWB425 was a gift from Takayuki Kohchi (Addgene plasmid # 68690 ; http://n2t.net/addgene:68690 ; RRID:Addgene_68690)
