>Addgene plasmid #68690 | pMpGWB425 | addgene partial sequence | sequence record 128936 | CAT-R 5'-GCAACTGACTGAAATGCCTC-3'
GGAAGCATAAAGTGTAAAGCCTGGGGTGCCTAATGCGGCCCCTCGAGGGGCCGCCATAGTGACTGGATAT
GTTGTGTTTTACAGTATTATGTAGTCTGTTTTTTATGCAAAATCTAATTTAATATATTGATATTTATATC
ATTTTACGTTTCTCGTTCAGCTTTTTTGTACAAACTTGTTGATAACTCTAGAGTCCCCCGTGTTCTCTCC
AAATGAAATGAACTTCCTTATATA
