>Addgene plasmid #68690 | pMpGWB425 | addgene partial sequence | sequence record 129834 | GW-3 5'-GCATGATGACCACCGATATG-3'
TATAAATGTCAGGCTCCCTTATACACAGCCAGTCTGCAGGTCGACCATAGTGACTGGATATGTTGTGTTT
TACAGTATTATGTAGTCTGTTTTTTATGCAAAATCTAATTTAATATATTGATATTTATATCATTTTACGT
TTCTCGTTCAGCTTTCTTGTACAAAGTGGTTGATAACAGCGCTGGAGGCTCCGGTGGGAGCATGGTGAGC
AAGGGCGAGGAGCTG
